>Addgene plasmid #58078 | tdTomato-CD81-10 | depositor partial sequence | sequence record 89215 | insert sequence
AGATCCGCTAGCGCTACCGGTCGCCACCATGGTGAGCAAGGGCGAGGAGGTCATCAAAGAGTTCATGCGC
TTCAAGGTGCGCATGGAGGGCTCCATGAACGGCCACGAGTTCGAGATCGAGGGCGAGGGCGAGGGCCGCC
CCTACGAGGGCACCCAGACCGCCAAGCTGAAGGTGACCAAGGGCGGCCCCCTGCCCTTCGCCTGGGACAT
CCTGTCCCCCCAGTTCATGTACGGCTCCAAGGCGTACGTGAAGCACCCCGCCGACATCCCCGATTACAAG
AAGCTGTCCTTCCCCGAGGGCTTCAAGTGGGAGCGCGTGATGAACTTCGAGGACGGCGGTCTGGTGACCG
TGACCCAGGACTCCTCCCTGCAGGACGGCACGCTGATCTACAAGGTGAAGATGCGCGGCACCAACTTCCC
CCCCGACGGCCCCGTAATGCAGAAGAAGACCATGGGCTGGGAGGCCTCCACCGAGCGCCTGTACCCCCGC
GACGGCGTGCTGAAGGGCGAGATCCACCAGGCCCTGAAGCTGAAGGACGGCGGCCACTACCTGGTGGAGT
TCAAGACCATCTACATGGCCAAGAAGCCCGTGCAACTGCCCGGCTACTACTACGTGGACACCAAGCTGGA
CATCACCTCCCACAACGAGGACTACACCATCGTGGAACAGTACGAGCGCTCCGAGGGCCGCCACCACCTG
TTCCTGGGGCATGGCACCGGCAGCACCGGCAGCGGCAGCTCCGGCACCGCCTCCTCCGAGGACAACAACA
TGGCCGTCATCAAAGAGTTCATGCGCTTCAAGGTGCGCATGGAGGGCTCCATGAACGGCCACGAGTTCGA
GATCGAGGGCGAGGGCGAGGGCCGCCCCTACGAGGGCACCCAGACCGCCAAGCTGAAGGTGACCAAGGGC
GGCCCCCTGCCCTTCGCCTGGGACATCCTGTCCCCCCAGTTCATGTACGGCTCCAAGGCGTACGTGAAGC
ACCCCGCCGACATCCCCGATTACAAGAAGCTGTCCTTCCCCGAGGGCTTCAAGTGGGAGCGCGTGATGAA
CTTCGAGGACGGCGGTCTGGTGACCGTGACCCAGGACTCCTCCCTGCAGGACGGCACGCTGATCTACAAG
GTGAAGATGCGCGGCACCAACTTCCCCCCCGACGGCCCCGTAATGCAGAAGAAGACCATGGGCTGGGAGG
CCTCCACCGAGCGCCTGTACCCCCGCGACGGCGTGCTGAAGGGCGAGATCCACCAGGCCCTGAAGCTGAA
GGACGGCGGCCACTACCTGGTGGAGTTCAAGACCATCTACATGGCCAAGAAGCCCGTGCAACTGCCCGGC
TACTACTACGTGGACACCAAGCTGGACATCACCTCCCACAACGAGGACTACACCATCGTGGAACAGTACG
AGCGCTCCGAGGGCCGCCACCACCTGTTCCTGTACGGCATGGACGAGCTGTACAAGTCCGGACTCAGATC
TCGAGCTCAAGCTTCCGGAGTGGAGGGCTGCACCAAGTGCATCAAGTACCTGCTCTTCGTCTTCAATTTC
GTCTTCTGGCTGGCTGGAGGCGTGATCCTGGGTGTGGCCCTGTGGCTCCGCCATGACCCGCAGACCACCA
ACCTCCTGTATCTGGAGCTGGGAGACAAGCCCGCGCCCAACACCTTCTATGTAGGCATCTACATCCTCAT
CGCTGTGGGCGCTGTCATGATGTTCGTTGGCTTCCTGGGCTGCTACGGGGCCATCCAGGAATCCCAGTGC
CTGCTGGGGACGTTCTTCACCTGCCTGGTCATCCTGTTTGCCTGTGAGGTGGCCGCCGGCATCTGGGGCT
TTGTCAACAAGGACCAGATCGCCAAGGATGTGAAGCAGTTCTATGACCAGGCCCTACAGCAGGCCGTGGT
GGATGATGACGCCAACAACGCCAAGGCTGTGGTGAAGACCTTCCACGAGACGCTTGACTGCTGTGGCTCC
AGCACACTGACTGCTTTGACCACCTCAGTGCTCAAGAACAATTTGTGTCCCTCGGGCAGCAACATCATCA
GCAACCTCTTCAAGGAGGACTGCCACCAGAAGATCGATGACCTCTTCTCCGGGAAGCTGTACCTCATCGG
CATTGCTGCCATCGTGGTCGCTGTGATCATGATCTTCGAGATGATCCTGAGCATGGTGCTGTGCTGTGGC
ATCCGGAACAGCTCCGTGTACTGAGGCGGATCCAAGGGCGAATTCTGCAGTCGACGGTACCGCGGGCCCG
GGATCCACCGGATCTAGATAACTGATCATAATCAGCCAT
