>Addgene plasmid #58078 | tdTomato-CD81-10 | addgene partial sequence | sequence record 106248 | tdTomato-Fwd 5'-ctgttcctgtacggcatgg-3'
ATCTCGAGCTCAAGCTTCCGGAGTGGAGGGCTGCACCAAGTGCATCAAGTACCTGCTCTTCGTCTTCAAT
TTCGTCTTCTGGCTGGCTGGAGGCGTGATCCTGGGTGTGGCCCTGTGGCTCCGCCATGACCCGCAGACCA
CCAACCTCCTGTATCTGGAGCTGGGAGACAAGCCCGCGCCCAACACCTTCTATGTAGGCATCTACATCCT
CATCGCTGTGGGCGCTGTCATGATGTTCGTTGGCTTCCTGGGCTGCTACGGGGCCATCCAGGAATCCCAG
TGCCTGCTGGGGACGTTCTTCACCTGCCTGGTCATCCTGTTTGCCTGTGAGGTGGCCGCCGGCATCTGGG
GCTTTGTCAACAAGGACCAGATCGCCAAGGATGTGAAGCAGTTCTATGACCAGGCCCTACAGCAGGCCGT
GGTGGATGATGACGCCAACAACGCCAAGGCTGTGGTGAAGACCTTCCACGAGACGCTTGACTGCTGTGGC
TCCAGCACACTGACTGCTTTGACCACCTCAGTGCTCAAGAACAATTTGTGTCCCTCGGGCAGCAACATCA
TCAGCAACCTCTTCAAGGAGGACTGCCACCAGAAGATCGATGACCTCTTCTCCGGGAAGCTGTACCTCAT
CGGCATTGCTGCCATCGTGGTCGCTGTGATCATGATCTTCGAGATGATCCTGAGCATGGTGCTGTGCTGT
GGCATCCGGAACAGCTCCGTGTACTGAGGCGGATCCAAGGGCGAATTCTGCAGTCGACGGTACCGCGGGC
CCGGGATCCACCGGATCTAGATAACTGATCATAATCAGCCATACCACATTTGTAGAGGTTTTACTTGCTT
TAAAAAACCTCCCACACCTCCCCC
