[The description below was written by a language model from this plasmid's Addgene catalogue record.]
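Description:
tdTomato-CD81-10 is a mammalian expression plasmid that produces human CD81 (also known as TAPA1 or TSPAN28) fused to the red fluorescent protein tdTomato. It is built on a tdTomato backbone of about 4.75 kb excluding the insert, and is maintained in E. coli as a high-copy plasmid under kanamycin selection. In mammalian cells the neomycin resistance marker allows selection with G418, so the plasmid can be used for stable line generation as well as transient transfection. The record does not give a feature table, so the origin of replication and the exact arrangement of the resistance cassette are not stated.

Expression of the fusion is driven by the CMV promoter, a strong constitutive promoter in most mammalian cell types. The listed downstream sequencing primer indicates an SV40 polyadenylation signal after the coding region. tdTomato is a tandem dimer fluorescent protein that behaves as a single bright red tag, with the recorded excitation maximum at 554 nm and emission maximum at 581 nm. The record does not state explicitly which end of CD81 carries the tag or what the "10" in the name denotes. The name order suggests tdTomato precedes CD81, and the number may refer to a linker length, but neither is confirmed.

CD81 is a tetraspanin, a four-pass membrane protein, and the stated purpose of the construct is as a localization marker for tetraspanin and membrane compartments. It is suited to live- or fixed-cell fluorescence imaging of CD81 distribution, including multicolour experiments alongside green or far-red probes.
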