Addgene plasmid #58078: tdTomato-CD81-10
Purpose: Localization: Tetraspanin/Membrane, Excitation: 554, Emission: 581
Depositing lab: Michael Davidson. Depositing organization: Florida State University, Tallahassee.
Backbone
  Vector backbone: tdTomato
  Backbone size w/o insert (bp): 4750
  Vector type: Mammalian Expression
  Selectable markers: Neomycin (select with G418)
Growth in bacteria
  Bacterial resistance: Kanamycin, 50 μg/mL
  Growth temperature: 37°C
  Growth strain: DH5alpha
  Copy number: High Copy
Gene/Insert
  Gene/Insert name: CD81 (alt name: NM_004356)
  Species: H. sapiens (human)
  Entrez Gene: CD81 (a.k.a. CVID6, S5.7, TAPA1, TSPAN28)
  Promoter: CMV
  Tag / fusion protein: tdTomato
  Cloning method: Unknown
  Sequencing primers: 5′ CMV-F; 3′ SV40pA-R
Terms and licenses: Academic/Nonprofit Terms; Industry Terms: Not Available to Industry
Depositor comments: . Excitation = 554; Emission = 581
How to cite: tdTomato-CD81-10 was a gift from Michael Davidson (Addgene plasmid # 58078 ; http://n2t.net/addgene:58078 ; RRID:Addgene_58078)
